Addgene plasmid #230335: AiP14524 - pAAV-AiE0365h-minBG-SYFP2-P2A-3XFLAG-10aa-H2B-WPRE3-BGHpA (Alias: CN4524)
Purpose: AiE0365h is an enhancer sequence, designed to drive AAV-mediated transgene expression in specific populations of brain cells
Depositing lab: Allen Institute for Brain Science & Boaz Levi. Depositing organization: Allen Institute. Publication: A suite of enhancer AAVs and transgenic mouse lines for genetic access to cortical cell types. Ben-Simon Y, Hooper M, Narayan S, Daigle TL, Dwivedi D, Way SW, Oster A, Stafford DA, Mich JK, Taormina MJ, Martinez RA, Opitz-Araya X, Roth JR, Alexander JR, Allen S, Amster A, Arbuckle J, Ayala A, Baker PM, Bakken TE, Barcelli T, Barta S, Bendrick J, Bertagnolli D, Bielstein C, Bishwakarma P, Bowlus J, Boyer G, Brouner K, Casian B, Casper T, Chakka AB, Chakrabarty R, Chance RK, Chavan S, Clark M, Colbert K, Collman F, Daniel S, Departee M, DiValentin P, Donadio N, Dotson N, Egdorf T, Fliss T, Gabitto M, Garcia J, Gary A, Gasperini M, Gloe J, Goldy J, Gore BB, Graybuck L, Greisman N, Haeseleer F, Halterman C, Haradon Z, Hastings SD, Helback O, Ho W, Hockemeyer D, Huang C, Huff S, Hunker A, Johansen N, Jones D, Juneau Z, Kalmbach B, Kannan M, Khem S, Kussick E, Kutsal R, Larsen R, Lee C, Lee AY, Leibly M, Lenz GH, Li S, Liang E, Lusk N, Madigan Z, Malloy J, Malone J, McCue R, Melchor J, Mollenkopf T, Moosman S, Morin E, Newman D, Ng L, Ngo K, Omstead V, Otto S, Oyama A, Pena N, Pham T, Phillips E, Pom CA, Potekhina L, Ransford S, Ray PL, Rette D, Reynoldson C, Rimorin C, Rocha D, Ruiz A, Sanchez REA, Sawyer L, Sedeno-Cortes A, Sevigny JP, Shapovalova N, Shepard N, Shulga L, Sigler AR, Siverts L, Soliman S, Somasundaram S, Staats B, Stewart K, Szelenyi E, Tieu M, Trader C, Tran A, van Velthoven CTJ, Walker M, Wang Y, Weed N, Wirthlin M, Wood T, Wynalda B, Yao Z, Zhou T, Ariza J, Dee N, Reding M, Ronellenfitch K, Mufti S, Sunkin SM, Smith KA, Esposito L, Waters J, Thyagarajan B, Yao S, Lein ES, Zeng H, Levi BP, Ngai J, Ting JT, Tasic B. Cell. 2025 May 16:S0092-8674(25)00513-6. doi: 10.1016/j.cell.2025.05.002. PubMed 40403729.
Backbone
  Vector backbone: pAAV2
  Vector type: AAV
Growth in bacteria
  Bacterial resistance: Ampicillin, 100 μg/mL
  Growth temperature: 37°C
  Growth strain: NEB Stable
  Copy number: High Copy
Gene/Insert
  Gene/Insert name: SYFP2-P2A-3XFLAG-10aa-H2B
  Species: Synthetic
  Promoter: minBG
  Cloning method: Gibson Cloning
Terms and licenses: Academic/Nonprofit Terms; Industry Terms: Not Available to Industry
How to cite: AiP14524 - pAAV-AiE0365h-minBG-SYFP2-P2A-3XFLAG-10aa-H2B-WPRE3-BGHpA (Alias: CN4524) was a gift from Allen Institute for Brain Science & Boaz Levi (Addgene plasmid # 230335 ; http://n2t.net/addgene:230335 ; RRID:Addgene_230335)
