[The description below was written by a language model from this plasmid's Addgene catalogue record and pLannotate feature annotations shown in this document.]
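Description:
AiP14524 (alias CN4524) is an AAV transfer plasmid built on a pAAV2 backbone, intended for packaging into recombinant adeno-associated virus and delivery to brain tissue. It is propagated in E. coli through a high-copy ColE1/pUC-type origin and selected with ampicillin via the β-lactamase gene and its native promoter. The backbone also carries an f1 phage origin, along with short annotated fragments of rop and bom and N15 phage telomeric motifs (telL/telR) near the ends of the viral cassette. One complete AAV2 inverted terminal repeat is annotated. The opposite ITR is detected only as short fragments, which may reflect the difficulty of sequencing and annotating these hairpin-forming repeats. The ITRs define the segment that is replicated and packaged into viral particles.

Between the ITRs, the enhancer AiE0365h is placed upstream of the minimal beta-globin promoter (minBG). Neither element is called in the automated feature table, but both are named in the catalogue record. The minimal promoter has little activity on its own, so expression depends on the enhancer, which was designed to restrict transgene expression to specific populations of brain cells; the record does not state which populations. The transcript encodes the yellow fluorescent protein SYFP2, a P2A self-cleaving peptide, and a 3xFLAG epitope joined by a 10-amino-acid linker to human histone H2B. This yields free fluorescent protein alongside a FLAG-tagged, chromatin-bound nuclear marker. A shortened WPRE (WPRE3) boosts transcript stability and expression while saving packaging capacity, and a bovine growth hormone polyadenylation signal terminates the message. The construct belongs to a suite of enhancer AAVs for genetic access to cortical cell types, and its dual reporter suits both visualising labelled cells and tagging their nuclei.
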