Features (pLannotate 1.2.2; 20 found; start..end, strand, type, name):
     70..97      -  repeat_region  AAV2 ITR (fragment): inverted terminal repeat of adeno-associated virus serotype 2 inverted
    126..153     -  repeat_region  AAV2 ITR (fragment): inverted terminal repeat of adeno-associated virus serotype 2 inverted
    171..198     -  misc_feature   telL: telL; telomeric sequence from coliphage N15
    199..226     -  misc_feature   telR: telR; telomeric sequence from coliphage N15
    283..871     -  rep_origin     ori: high-copy-number ColE1/pMB1/pBR322/pUC origin of replication
   1042..1902    -  CDS            AmpR: β-lactamase; bla; confers resistance to ampicillin, carbenicillin, and related antibiotics
   1903..2007    -  promoter       AmpR promoter: bla
   2102..2137    +  CDS            rop (fragment): Rop protein, which maintains plasmids at low copy number; rop
   2239..2288    +  misc_feature   bom (fragment): basis of mobility region from pBR322
   2289..2744    -  rep_origin     f1 ori (sequence partly withheld): f1 bacteriophage origin of replication; arrow indicates direction of (+) strand synthesis
   2763..2812    +  misc_feature   bom (fragment): basis of mobility region from pBR322
   2813..2840    -  misc_feature   telL: telL; telomeric sequence from coliphage N15
   2841..2868    -  misc_feature   telR: telR; telomeric sequence from coliphage N15
   2875..3015    -  repeat_region  AAV2 ITR: inverted terminal repeat of adeno-associated virus serotype 2 inverted
   3133..3244    -  polyA_signal   bGH poly(A) signal: bovine growth hormone polyadenylation signal
   3261..3341    -  misc_feature   WPRE (fragment): woodchuck hepatitis virus posttranscriptional regulatory element
   3347..3504    -  misc_feature   WPRE (fragment): woodchuck hepatitis virus posttranscriptional regulatory element
   3538..3915    -  CDS            H2B: human histone H2B; HIST1H2BJ
   3946..4011    -  CDS            3xFLAG: three tandem FLAG® epitope tags, followed by an enterokinase cleavage site
   4090..4806    -  CDS            SYFP2: SYFP2 is a basic (constitutively fluorescent) yellow fluorescent protein published in 2006, derived from Aequorea victoria. It is reported to be a very rapidly-maturing monomer with moderate acid sensitivity.
>Addgene plasmid #230335 | AiP14524 - pAAV-AiE0365h-minBG-SYFP2-P2A-3XFLAG-10aa-H2B-WPRE3-BGHpA (Alias: CN4524) | addgene full sequence | sequence record 470777 | Addgene NGS Result
CTTTGCTCATTCCAAATGCAACGCGTGCGGCCGCAGGAACCCCTAGTGATGGAGTTGGCCACTCCCTCTC
TGCGCGCTCGCTCGCTCACTGAGGCCGGGCGACCAAAGGTCGCCCGACGCCCGGGCGGCCTCAGTGAGCG
AGCGAGCGCGCAGCTGCCTGCAGGACATGTTATCAGCACACAATAGTCCATTATACGCGCGTATAATGGG
CAATTGTGTGCTGATATGAGCAAAAGGCCAGCAAAAGGCCAGGAACCGTAAAAAGGCCGCGTTGCTGGCG
TTTTTCCATAGGCTCCGCCCCCCTGACGAGCATCACAAAAATCGACGCTCAAGTCAGAGGTGGCGAAACC
CGACAGGACTATAAAGATACCAGGCGTTTCCCCCTGGAAGCTCCCTCGTGCGCTCTCCTGTTCCGACCCT
GCCGCTTACCGGATACCTGTCCGCCTTTCTCCCTTCGGGAAGCGTGGCGCTTTCTCATAGCTCACGCTGT
AGGTATCTCAGTTCGGTGTAGGTCGTTCGCTCCAAGCTGGGCTGTGTGCACGAACCCCCCGTTCAGCCCG
ACCGCTGCGCCTTATCCGGTAACTATCGTCTTGAGTCCAACCCGGTAAGACACGACTTATCGCCACTGGC
AGCAGCCACTGGTAACAGGATTAGCAGAGCGAGGTATGTAGGCGGTGCTACAGAGTTCTTGAAGTGGTGG
CCTAACTACGGCTACACTAGAAGAACAGTATTTGGTATCTGCGCTCTGCTGAAGCCAGTTACCTTCGGAA
AAAGAGTTGGTAGCTCTTGATCCGGCAAACAAACCACCGCTGGTAGCGGTGGTTTTTTTGTTTGCAAGCA
GCAGATTACGCGCAGAAAAAAAGGATCTCAAGAAGATCCTTTGATCTTTTCTACGGGGTCTGACGCTCAG
TGGAACGAAAACTCACGTTAAGGGATTTTGGTCATGAGATTATCAAAAAGGATCTTCACCTAGATCCTTT
TAAATTAAAAATGAAGTTTTAAATCAATCTAAAGTATATATGAGTAAACTTGGTCTGACAGTTACCAATG
CTTAATCAGTGAGGCACCTATCTCAGCGATCTGTCTATTTCGTTCATCCATAGTTGCCTGACTCCCCGTC
GTGTAGATAACTACGATACGGGAGGGCTTACCATCTGGCCCCAGTGCTGCAATGATACCGCGAGACCCAC
GCTCACCGGCTCCAGATTTATCAGCAATAAACCAGCCAGCCGGAAGGGCCGAGCGCAGAAGTGGTCCTGC
AACTTTATCCGCCTCCATCCAGTCTATTAATTGTTGCCGGGAAGCTAGAGTAAGTAGTTCGCCAGTTAAT
AGTTTGCGCAACGTTGTTGCCATTGCTACAGGCATCGTGGTGTCACGCTCGTCGTTTGGTATGGCTTCAT
TCAGCTCCGGTTCCCAACGATCAAGGCGAGTTACATGATCCCCCATGTTGTGCAAAAAAGCGGTTAGCTC
CTTCGGTCCTCCGATCGTTGTCAGAAGTAAGTTGGCCGCAGTGTTATCACTCATGGTTATGGCAGCACTG
CATAATTCTCTTACTGTCATGCCATCCGTAAGATGCTTTTCTGTGACTGGTGAGTACTCAACCAAGTCAT
TCTGAGAATAGTGTATGCGGCGACCGAGTTGCTCTTGCCCGGCGTCAATACGGGATAATACCGCGCCACA
TAGCAGAACTTTAAAAGTGCTCATCATTGGAAAACGTTCTTCGGGGCGAAAACTCTCAAGGATCTTACCG
CTGTTGAGATCCAGTTCGATGTAACCCACTCGTGCACCCAACTGATCTTCAGCATCTTTTACTTTCACCA
GCGTTTCTGGGTGAGCAAAAACAGGAAGGCAAAATGCCGCAAAAAAGGGAATAAGGGCGACACGGAAATG
TTGAATACTCATACTCTTCCTTTTTCAATATTATTGAAGCATTTATCAGGGTTATTGTCTCATGAGCGGA
TACATATTTGAATGTATTTAGAAAAATAAACAAATAGGGGTTCCGCGCACATTTCCCCGAAAAGTGCCAC
CTGACGTCTAAGAAACCATTATTATCATGACATTAACCTATAAAAATAGGCGTATCACGAGGCCCTTTCG
TCTCGCGCGTTTCGGTGATGACGGTGAAAACCTCTGACACATGCAGCTCCCGGAGACGGTCACAGCTTGT
CTGTAAGCGGATGCCGGGAGCAGACAAGCCCGTCAGGGCGCGTCAGCGGGTGTTGGCGGGTGTCGGGGCT
GGCTTAACTATGCGGCATCAGAGCAGATTGTACTGAGAGTGCACCATAAAATTGTAAACGTTAATATTTT
GTTAAAATTCGCGTTAAATTTTTGTTAAATCAGCTCATTTTTTAACCAATAGACCGAAATCGGCAAAATC
CCTTATAAATCAAAAGAATAGCCCGAGATAGAGT
[37 nt withheld, positions 2415-2451]
AAAGAACGTGGACTCCAACGTCAAAGG
[141 nt withheld, positions 2479-2619]
G
[46 nt withheld, positions 2621-2666]
A
[95 nt withheld, positions 2668-2762]
TATGCGGTGTGAAATACCGCACAGATGCGTAAGGAGAAAATACCGCATCATATCAGCACACAATAGTCCA
TTATACGCGCGTATAATGGGCAATTGTGTGCTGATAGGCGCCCCTGCAGGCAGCTGCGCGCTCGCTCGCT
CACTGAGGCCGCCCGGGCAAAGCCCGGGCGTCGGGCGACCTTTGGTCGCCCGGCCTCAGTGAGCGAGCGA
GCGCGCAGAGAGGGAGTGGCCAACTCCATCACTAGGGGTTCCTGCGGCCGCTCGGTCCGCACGTGAGATC
TCATGCCTGCTATTGTCTTCCCAATCCTCCCCCTTGCTGTCCTGCCCCACCCCACCCCCCAGAATAGAAT
GACACCTACTCAGACAATGCGATGCAATTTCCTCATTTTATTAGGAAAGGACAGTGGGAGTGGCACCTTC
CAGGGTCAAGGAAGGCACGGGGGAGGGGCAAACAACAGATGGCTGGCAACTAGAAGGCACAGTCGAAGAT
CTCTCGAGCCACGGAATTGTCAGTGCCCAACAGCCGAGCCCCTGTCCAGCAGCGGGCAAGGCAGGCGGCG
ATGAGTTCCGCCGTGGCAAGAACTAACCAGGATTTATACAAGGAGGAGAAAATGAAAGCCATACGGGAAG
CAATAGCATGATACAAAGGCATTAAAGCAGCGTATCCACATAGCGTAAAAGGAGCAACATAGTTAAGAAT
ACCAGTCAATCTTTCACAAATTTTGTAATCCAGAGGTTGATTATGATATCGAATTCGCGGCCGCGGCGCG
CCTCATTACTTAGCGCTGGTGTACTTGGTGATGGCCTTAGTACCCTCGGACACGGCGTGCTTGGCCAACT
CCCCAGGCAGCAGCAGGCGCACGGCCGTCTGGATCTCCCTGGAGGTGATGGTCGAGCGCTTGTTGTAATG
CGCCAGGCGGGAAGCCTCACCTGCGATGCGCTCGAAAATGTCGTTCACAAACGAGTTCATGATGCCCATG
GCCTTGGACGAAATGCCGGTGTCAGGGTGGACCTGCTTCAGAACCTTATACACATAGATGGAATAGCTCT
CCTTGCGGCTGCGCTTGCGCTTCTTGCCGCCTTTCTTCTGCGCCTTAGTCACCGCCTTCTTGGAGCCCTT
TTTCGGGGCGGGAGCAGACTTCGCTGGCTCTGGGCCTCCGGAGCCTCCAGATCTGAGTCCGGACTTGTCA
TCGTCATCCTTGTAATCGATGTCATGATCTTTATAATCTCCGTCATGGTCTTTGTAGTCTCCACTAGCAC
CAGGCCCTGGATTCTCCTCTACATCCCCTGCCTGTTTCAACAGTGAGAAGTTGGTAGCACCAGAGCCCTT
GTACAGCTCGTCCATGCCGAGAGTGATCCCGGCGGCGGTCACGAACTCCAGCAGGACCATGTGATCGCGC
TTCTCGTTGGGGTCTTTGCTCAGCTTGGACTGGTAGCTCAGGTAGTGGTTGTCGGGCAGCAGCACGGGGC
CGTCGCCGATGGGGGTGTTCTGCTGGTAGTGGTCGGCGAGCTGCACGCCGCCGTCCTCGATGTTGTGGCG
GATCTTGAAGTTGGCCTTGATGCCGTTCTTCTGCTTGTCGGCGGTGATATAGACGTTGTGGCTGTTGTAG
TTGTACTCCAGCTTGTGCCCCAGGATGTTGCCGTCCTCCTTGAAGTCGATGCCCTTCAGCTCGATGCGGT
TCACCAGGGTGTCGCCCTCGAACTTCACCTCGGCGCGGGTCTTGTAGTTGCCGTCGTCTTTGAAGAAGAT
GGTGCGCTCCTGGACGTAGCCTTCGGGCATGGCGGACTTGAAGAAGTCGTGCTGCTTCATGTGGTCGGGG
TAGCGGGCGAAGCACTGCACGCCGTAGCCCAGGGTGGTCACGAGGGTGGGCCAGGGCACGGGCAGCTTGC
CGGTGGTGCAGATCAGCTTCAGGGTCAGCTTGCCGTAGGTGGCATCGCCCTCGCCCTCGCCGGACACGCT
GAACTTGTGGCCGTTGACATCGCCGTCCAGCTCGACCAGGATGGGCACCACCCCGGTGAACAGCTCCTCG
CCCTTGGAGACCATGGTGGCGACCGGTAGCGCTAGCTTCGAAAGATCTGGATCCCAGAAGCAAATGTAAG
CAATAGATGGCTCTGCCCTGACTTTTATGCCCAGCCCGAGCTCCTTTCCTTTTTTATTTTAACAAGTGTT
TCTGTGTAGGAAACACAGGCTGAAACCTGCTTTGGGTAACATGCTCTGAATTTAGATGACCACAAAATCT
ATTTTGAGAAATAATCGCTCACTTATTAACCACTCACTCGTGCCAACACCTAGTAGGTGGGCGCTCAATA
AGTGTTTGTTGGCCAAAGGAATGACTATTGGGGACGGACCCCAGCCTCACTGGCAGGGAGAGCCTGGCCC
CCAGCACCTTGCCGGGGAGGCTCCTCTGGGCCTGACTGAGCCCCATTCAGCCCCCATGTGCAGAGGATGA
CTCAGCCTGTGACTTCATTCACCCAGCCTGGTGTTTATCCACTCACCACAAACCGGTTGATACTGTTTGG
AGCTACCCCGAGGTGACGCTCTGCTGGTGGAGAATGACATGCAGTCAGCTTGTGGCCTCTGGGGCCAAAA
CAGCTGAAATGCTGTGGCTTCTGAAGAACCCATTGTCTGCTAGTCAAGCGTGAGGACAAGGAAGGTTCTG
GTGCTGCCCCCCAGCTCCCTCTGAGAGGCATTTTGGCTTCCATGTGGGTGCGGGACAGACCACAGCAGGG
GGCCCTAGCAGGGCTCTGACCCCAAGCGTGGAAGAATGGACCCTGGCATGGGGATCCCTCATAGAAGCCC
CTCAAAAAATACTGTGGGGGTCCAGATAGAGCTGGAAGGAGCTGAGGAGTTTAGAAGGCAG
